>Addgene plasmid #129360 | pRSET QUEEN7mu R51A | addgene full sequence | sequence record 259962 | Addgene NGS Result
TAATACGACTCACTATAGGGAGACCACAACGGTTTCCCTCTAGAAATAATTTTGTTTAACTTTAAGAAGG
AGATATACATATGCGGGGTTCTCATCATCATCATCATCATGGTATGGCTAGCATGACTGGTGGACAGCAA
ATGGGTCGGGATCTGTACGACGATGACGATAAGGATCCGATGAAAACGATCCACGTGAGCGTCACTACTC
CTGATGGCCCGGTGTACGAAGACGATGTTGAAATGGTCAGCGTCAAAGCGAAAAGCGGCGAGCTCGGCAT
TTTGCCGGGGCACATTCCGCTTAAGGCCCCGCTCGAGATCAGCGCGGCCGCGCTGAAAAAAGGCGGCAAA
ACGCAATACATTGCCGTCAGCGGCGGCAATTTGGAAGTCCGCCCGGACAAAGTGACGATTAACGCTCAAG
CTGCTGAACGGGCGGAGGACATTGACGTCCTCCGCGCCAAAGCGGCGAAAGAGCGGGCGGAGCGCCGCCT
GCAAAGCCAGACCCGTTACAACAGCCACAACGTCTATATCATGGCCGACAAGCAGAAGAACGGCATCAAG
GTGAACTTCAAGATCCGCCACAACATCGAGGACGGCAGCGTGCAGCTCGCCGACCACTACCAGCAGAACA
CCCCCATCGGCGACGGCCCCGTGCTGCTGCCCGACAACCACTACCTGAGCACCCAGTCCAAGCTGAGCAA
AGACCCCAACGAGAAGCGCGATCACATGGTCCTGCTGGAGTTCGTGACCGCCGCCGGGATCACTCTCGGC
ATGGACGAGCTGTACAAGGGTGGCACCGGAGGGAGCATGGTGAGCAAGGGCGAGGAGCTGTTCACCGGGG
TGGTGCCCATCCTGGTCGAGCTGGACGGCGACGTAAACGGCCACAAGTTCAGCGTGTCCGGCGAGGGCGA
GGGCGATGCCACCTACGGCAAGCTGACCCTGAAGTTCATCTGCACCACCGGCAAGCTGCCCGTGCCCTGG
CCCACCCTCGTGACCACCCTGACCTACGGCGTGCAGTGCTTCAGCCGCTACCCCGACCACATGAAGCAGC
ACGACTTCTTCAAGTCCGCCATGCCCGAAGGCTACGTCCAGGAGCGCACCATCTTCTTCAAGGACGACGG
CAACTACAAGACCCGCGCCGAGGTGAAGTTCGAGGGCGACACCCTGGTGAACCGCATCGAGCTGAAGGGC
ATCGACTTCAAGGAGGACGGCAACATCCTGGGGCACAAGCTGGAGTACAACCTGGGTGACATCGACTTCA
AACGGGCCGAACTGGCGTTAAAACGCGCCATGAACCGTTTGAGCGTTGCGGAAATGAAGTGAATTCGAAG
CTTGATCCGGCTGCTAACAAAGCCCGAAAGGAAGCTGAGTTGGCTGCTGCCACCGCTGAGCAATAACTAG
CATAACCCCTTGGGGCCTCTAAACGGGTCTTGAGGGGTTTTTTGCTGAAAGGAGGAACTATATCCGGATC
TGGCGTAATAGCGAAGAGGCCCGCACCGATCGCCCTTCCCAACAGTTGCGCAGCCTGAATGGCGAATGGG
[124 nt withheld, positions 1541-1664]
C
[91 nt withheld, positions 1666-1756]
A
[49 nt withheld, positions 1758-1806]
CCTTTGACGTTGGAGTCCACGTTCTTT
[37 nt withheld, positions 1834-1870]
ACCCTATCTCGGTCTATTCTTTTGATTTATAAGGGATTTTGCCGATTTCGGCCTATTGGTTAAAAAATGA
GCTGATTTAACAAAAATTTAACGCGAATTTTAACAAAATATTAACGCTTACAATTTAGGTGGCACTTTTC
GGGGAAATGTGCGCGGAACCCCTATTTGTTTATTTTTCTAAATACATTCAAATATGTATCCGCTCATGAG
ACAATAACCCTGATAAATGCTTCAATAATATTGAAAAAGGAAGAGTATGAGTATTCAACATTTCCGTGTC
GCCCTTATTCCCTTTTTTGCGGCATTTTGCCTTCCTGTTTTTGCTCACCCAGAAACGCTGGTGAAAGTAA
AAGATGCTGAAGATCAGTTGGGTGCACGAGTGGGTTACATCGAACTGGATCTCAACAGCGGTAAGATCCT
TGAGAGTTTTCGCCCCGAAGAACGTTTTCCAATGATGAGCACTTTTAAAGTTCTGCTATGTGGCGCGGTA
TTATCCCGTATTGACGCCGGGCAAGAGCAACTCGGTCGCCGCATACACTATTCTCAGAATGACTTGGTTG
AGTACTCACCAGTCACAGAAAAGCATCTTACGGATGGCATGACAGTAAGAGAATTATGCAGTGCTGCCAT
AACCATGAGTGATAACACTGCGGCCAACTTACTTCTGACAACGATCGGAGGACCGAAGGAGCTAACCGCT
TTTTTGCACAACATGGGGGATCATGTAACTCGCCTTGATCGTTGGGAACCGGAGCTGAATGAAGCCATAC
CAAACGACGAGCGTGACACCACGATGCCTGTAGCAATGGCAACAACGTTGCGCAAACTATTAACTGGCGA
ACTACTTACTCTAGCTTCCCGGCAACAATTAATAGACTGGATGGAGGCGGATAAAGTTGCAGGACCACTT
CTGCGCTCGGCCCTTCCGGCTGGCTGGTTTATTGCTGATAAATCTGGAGCCGGTGAGCGTGGGTCTCGCG
GTATCATTGCAGCACTGGGGCCAGATGGTAAGCCCTCCCGTATCGTAGTTATCTACACGACGGGGAGTCA
GGCAACTATGGATGAACGAAATAGACAGATCGCTGAGATAGGTGCCTCACTGATTAAGCATTGGTAACTG
TCAGACCAAGTTTACTCATATATACTTTAGATTGATTTAAAACTTCATTTTTAATTTAAAAGGATCTAGG
TGAAGATCCTTTTTGATAATCTCATGACCAAAATCCCTTAACGTGAGTTTTCGTTCCACTGAGCGTCAGA
CCCCGTAGAAAAGATCAAAGGATCTTCTTGAGATCCTTTTTTTCTGCGCGTAATCTGCTGCTTGCAAACA
AAAAAACCACCGCTACCAGCGGTGGTTTGTTTGCCGGATCAAGAGCTACCAACTCTTTTTCCGAAGGTAA
CTGGCTTCAGCAGAGCGCAGATACCAAATACTGTTCTTCTAGTGTAGCCGTAGTTAGGCCACCACTTCAA
GAACTCTGTAGCACCGCCTACATACCTCGCTCTGCTAATCCTGTTACCAGTGGCTGCTGCCAGTGGCGAT
AAGTCGTGTCTTACCGGGTTGGACTCAAGACGATAGTTACCGGATAAGGCGCAGCGGTCGGGCTGAACGG
GGGGTTCGTGCACACAGCCCAGCTTGGAGCGAACGACCTACACCGAACTGAGATACCTACAGCGTGAGCT
ATGAGAAAGCGCCACGCTTCCCGAAGGGAGAAAGGCGGACAGGTATCCGGTAAGCGGCAGGGTCGGAACA
GGAGAGCGCACGAGGGAGCTTCCAGGGGGAAACGCCTGGTATCTTTATAGTCCTGTCGGGTTTCGCCACC
TCTGACTTGAGCGTCGATTTTTGTGATGCTCGTCAGGGGGGCGGAGCCTATGGAAAAACGCCAGCAACGC
GGCCTTTTTACGGTTCCTGGCCTTTTGCTGGCCTTTTGCTCACATGTTCTTTCCTGCGTTATCCCCTGAT
TCTGTGGATAACCGTATTACCGCCTTTGAGTGAGCTGATACCGCTCGCCGCAGCCGAACGACCGAGCGCA
GCGAGTCAGTGAGCGAGGAAGCGGAAGAGCGCCCAATACGCAAACCGCCTCTCCCCGCGCGTTGGCCGAT
TCATTAATGCAGGATCTCGATCCCGCGAAAT
Features (pLannotate 1.2.2; 16 found; start..end, strand, type, name):
      1..19      +  promoter       T7 promoter: promoter for bacteriophage T7 RNA polymerase
     51..73      +  RBS            RBS: efficient ribosome binding site from bacteriophage T7 gene 10 (Olins and Rangwala, 1989)
     93..113     +  CDS            capTEV™ (fragment): composite tag for in vivo biotinylation, TEV protease cleavage, and 6xHis tagging
    114..146     +  CDS            T7 tag (gene 10 leader): leader peptide from bacteriophage T7 gene 10 promotes efficient translation in E. coli
    150..173     +  CDS            Xpress™ tag: Xpress™ epitope tag, including an enterokinase recognition and cleavage site
    180..500     +  CDS            atpC (fragment): ATPE_GEOKA - Experimental evidence at protein level: Swiss-Prot protein existence level 1. Produces ATP from ADP in the presence of a proton gradient across the membrane. From Geobacillus kaustophilus (strain HTA426).
    519..1241    +  CDS            cEGFP: cEGFP is a basic (constitutively fluorescent) green fluorescent protein published in 2008, derived from Aequorea victoria.
   1248..1319    +  CDS            atpC (fragment): ATPE_BACP3 - Experimental evidence at protein level: Swiss-Prot protein existence level 1. Produces ATP from ADP in the presence of a proton gradient across the membrane. From Bacillus sp. (strain PS3).
   1340..1389    +  CDS            SET1 (fragment): solubility-enhancement tag derived from T7 phage gene 10B
   1397..1444    +  terminator     T7 terminator: transcription terminator for bacteriophage T7 RNA polymerase
   1470..1536    +  CDS            lacZα (fragment): LacZα fragment of β-galactosidase; lacZ fragment
   1541..1969    +  rep_origin     f1 ori (sequence partly withheld): f1 bacteriophage origin of replication; arrow indicates direction of (+) strand synthesis
   2022..2126    +  promoter       AmpR promoter: bla
   2127..2987    +  CDS            AmpR: β-lactamase; bla; confers resistance to ampicillin, carbenicillin, and related antibiotics
   3158..3746    +  rep_origin     ori: high-copy-number ColE1/pMB1/pBR322/pUC origin of replication
   3929..3982    +  CDS            lacI (fragment): lac repressor; lacI; The lac repressor binds to the lac operator to inhibit transcription in E. coli. This inhibition can be relieved by adding lactose or isopropyl-β-D-thiogalactopyranoside (IPTG).
