[The description below was written by a language model from this plasmid's Addgene catalogue record and pLannotate feature annotations shown in this document.]
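Description:
pRSET QUEEN7mu R51A is a bacterial expression plasmid of about 4.0 kb built on the pRSET B backbone. It carries a point mutant of QUEEN-7mu, a synthetic, genetically encoded fluorescent ATP indicator. The plasmid is maintained in E. coli through a high-copy ColE1/pUC-type origin and selected with ampicillin via the β-lactamase gene and its own promoter. An f1 phage origin is also present, which allows single-stranded DNA to be produced. Short lacZα and lacI fragments appear in the annotation and look like backbone remnants rather than functional genes.

Expression is driven by a T7 promoter followed by the strong ribosome binding site from T7 gene 10, and it ends at a T7 terminator, so it requires a host that supplies T7 RNA polymerase. The open reading frame starts with the standard pRSET N-terminal leader: a His-tag region (annotated as a capTEV fragment), the T7 gene 10 leader peptide, and the Xpress epitope with its enterokinase cleavage site. These elements allow affinity purification, detection and tag removal. The sensor itself is annotated as a fragment of the ATP synthase ε subunit (atpC) from a thermophilic Bacillus/Geobacillus species, then a GFP-derived sequence annotated as cEGFP, then a second short atpC fragment. This matches a design in which a fluorescent protein is inserted into the ATP-binding ε subunit so that ATP binding alters its fluorescence.

The record describes the construct only as a mutant of QUEEN-7mu and does not state what the R51A substitution does. The plasmid was deposited with work on quantitative ATP imaging with QUEEN-family indicators, and its design suits production of recombinant sensor protein in E. coli.
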