Addgene plasmid #129360: pRSET QUEEN7mu R51A
Purpose: mutant of QUEEN-7mu
Depositing lab: Yasushi Okada. Depositing organization: RIKEN Center for Biosystems Dynamics Research, Kobe. Publication: Live cell imaging of metabolic heterogeneity by quantitative fluorescent ATP indicator protein, QUEEN-37C. Yaginuma H, Okada Y. bioRxiv 2021.10.08.463131 10.1101/2021.10.08.463131.
Backbone
  Vector backbone: pRSET B
  Vector type: Bacterial Expression
Growth in bacteria
  Bacterial resistance: Ampicillin, 100 μg/mL
  Growth temperature: 37°C
  Growth strain: DH5alpha
  Copy number: High Copy
Gene/Insert
  Gene/Insert name: QUEEN7mu R51A
  Species: Synthetic
  Cloning method: Restriction Enzyme; 5′ cloning site Unknown (unknown if destroyed)
Terms and licenses: Academic/Nonprofit Terms; Industry Terms: Not Available to Industry
Depositor comments: Depositor Adm #1210 . Please visit https://www.biorxiv.org/content/10.1101/2021.10.08.463131v1 for bioRxiv preprint.
How to cite: pRSET QUEEN7mu R51A was a gift from Yasushi Okada (Addgene plasmid # 129360 ; http://n2t.net/addgene:129360 ; RRID:Addgene_129360)
